>Addgene plasmid #82704 | pJEP12-AAV-H1/TO-L-sgRNA(Empty)-CMV-TetR-P2A-eGFP-KASH-pA | depositor full sequence | sequence record 158051 | Full Sequence
CCTGCAGGCAGCTGCGCGCTCGCTCGCTCACTGAGGCCGCCCGGGCAAAGCCCGGGCGTCGGGCGACCTT
TGGTCGCCCGGCCTCAGTGAGCGAGCGAGCGCGCAGAGAGGGAGTGGCCAACTCCATCACTAGGGGTTCC
TGCGGCCGCACGCGTGAATTCGAACGCTGACGTCATCAACCCGCTCCAAGGAATCGCGGGCCCAGTGTCA
CTAGGCGGGAACACCCAGCGCGCGTGCGCCCTGGCAGGAAGATGGCTGTGAGGGACAGGGGAGTGGCGCC
CTGCAATATTTGCATGTCGCTATGTGTTCTGGGAAATCACCATAAACGTGAAATCCCTATCAGTGATAGA
GACTTATAAGTTCCCTATCAGTGATAGAGACACCGGAAGAGCGAGCTCTTCTGTTTTAGAGCTAGAAATA
GCAAGTTAAAATAAGGCTAGTCCGTTATCAACTTGAAAAAGTGGCACCGAGTCGGTGCTTTTTTACCGGT
CCATGGACTAGTTCTAGAGTCCGTTACATAACTTACGGTAAATGGCCCGCCTGGCTGACCGCCCAACGAC
CCCCGCCCATTGACGTCAATAATGACGTATGTTCCCATAGTAACGCCAATAGGGACTTTCCATTGACGTC
AATGGGTGGAGTATTTACGGTAAACTGCCCACTTGGCAGTACATCAAGTGTATCATATGCCAAGTACGCC
CCCTATTGACGTCAATGACGGTAAATGGCCCGCCTGGCATTATGCCCAGTACATGACCTTATGGGACTTT
CCTACTTGGCAGTACATCTACGTATTAGTCATCGCTATTACCATGGTGATGCGGTTTTGGCAGTACATCA
ATGGGCGTGAATAGCGGTTTGACTCACGGGGATTTCCAAGTCTCCACCCCATTGACGTCAATGGGAGTTT
GTTTTGGCACCAAAATCAACGGGACTTTCCAAAATGTCGTAACAACTCCGCCCCATTGACGCAAATGGGC
GGTAGGCGTGTACGGTGGGAGGTCTATATAAGCAGAGCTCGTTTAGTGAACCGTCAGATCGCCTGGAGAC
GCCATCCACGCTGTTTTGACCTCCATAGAAGACACCGGGACCGATCCAGCCTCCGCGGCCGGGAACGGTG
CATTGGAACGCTGCAGGAATTGATCCGCGGCCGCACCGGTACCATGATGTCCAGATTAGATAAAAGTAAA
GTGATTAACAGCGCATTAGAGCTGCTTAATGAGGTCGGAATCGAAGGTTTAACAACCCGTAAACTCGCCC
AGAAGCTAGGTGTAGAGCAGCCTACATTGTATTGGCATGTAAAAAATAAGCGGGCTTTGCTCGACGCCTT
AGCCATTGAGATGTTAGATAGGCACCATACTCACTTTTGCCCTTTAGAAGGGGAAAGCTGGCAAGATTTT
TTACGTAATAACGCTAAAAGTTTTAGATGTGCTTTACTAAGTCATCGCGATGGAGCAAAAGTACATTTAG
GTACACGGCCTACAGAAAAACAGTATGAAACTCTCGAAAATCAATTAGCCTTTTTATGCCAACAAGGTTT
TTCACTAGAGAATGCATTATATGCACTCAGCGCTGTGGGGCATTTTACTTTAGGTTGCGTATTGGAAGAT
CAAGAGCATCAAGTCGCTAAAGAAGAAAGGGAAACACCTACTACTGATAGTATGCCGCCATTATTACGAC
AAGCTATCGAATTATTTGATCACCAAGGTGCAGAGCCAGCCTTCTTATTCGGCCTTGAATTGATCATATG
CGGATTAGAAAAACAACTTAAATGTGAAAGTGGGTCCGCGGCTAGCGGCAGTGGAGAGGGCAGAGGAAGT
CTGCTAACATGCGGTGACGTCGAGGAGAATCCTGGCCCAGTGAGCAAGGGCGAGGAGCTGTTCACCGGGG
TGGTGCCCATCCTGGTCGAGCTGGACGGCGACGTAAACGGCCACAAGTTCAGCGTGTCCGGCGAGGGCGA
GGGCGATGCCACCTACGGCAAGCTGACCCTGAAGTTCATCTGCACCACCGGCAAGCTGCCCGTGCCCTGG
CCCACCCTCGTGACCACCCTGACCTACGGCGTGCAGTGCTTCAGCCGCTACCCCGACCACATGAAGCAGC
ACGACTTCTTCAAGTCCGCCATGCCCGAAGGCTACGTCCAGGAGCGCACCATCTTCTTCAAGGACGACGG
CAACTACAAGACCCGCGCCGAGGTGAAGTTCGAGGGCGACACCCTGGTGAACCGCATCGAGCTGAAGGGC
ATCGACTTCAAGGAGGACGGCAACATCCTGGGGCACAAGCTGGAGTACAACTACAACAGCCACAACGTCT
ATATCATGGCCGACAAGCAGAAGAACGGCATCAAGGTGAACTTCAAGATCCGCCACAACATCGAGGACGG
CAGCGTGCAGCTCGCCGACCACTACCAGCAGAACACCCCCATCGGCGACGGCCCCGTGCTGCTGCCCGAC
AACCACTACCTGAGCACCCAGTCCGCCCTGAGCAAAGACCCCAACGAGAAGCGCGATCACATGGTCCTGC
TGGAGTTCGTGACCGCCGCCGGGATCACTCTCGGCATGGACGAGCTGTACAAGTCCGGACTCAGATCTCG
AGAGGAGGAGGAGGAGACAGACAGCAGGATGCCCCACCTCGACAGCCCCGGCAGCTCCCAGCCGAGACGC
TCCTTCCTCTCAAGGGTGATCAGGGCAGCGCTACCGTTGCAGCTGCTTCTGCTGCTGCTGCTGCTCCTGG
CCTGCCTGCTACCTGCCTCTGAAGATGACTACAGCTGCACCCAGGCCAACAACTTTGCCCGATCCTTCTA
CCCCATGCTGCGGTACACCAACGGGCCACCTCCCACCTAGGAATTCGATATCAAGCTTATCGATAATCAA
CCTCTGGATTACAAAATTTGTGAAAGATTGACTGGTATTCTTAACTATGTTGCTCCTTTTACGCTATGTG
GATACGCTGCTTTAATGCCTTTGTATCATGCTATTGCTTCCCGTATGGCTTTCATTTTCTCCTCCTTGTA
TAAATCCTGGTTGCTGTCTCTTTATGAGGAGTTGTGGCCCGTTGTCAGGCAACGTGGCGTGGTGTGCACT
GTGTTTGCTGACGCAACCCCCACTGGTTGGGGCATTGCCACCACCTGTCAGCTCCTTTCCGGGACTTTCG
CTTTCCCCCTCCCTATTGCCACGGCGGAACTCATCGCCGCCTGCCTTGCCCGCTGCTGGACAGGGGCTCG
GCTGTTGGGCACTGACAATTCCGTGGTGTTGTCGGGGAAATCATCGTCCTTTCCTTGGCTGCTCGCCTGT
GTTGCCACCTGGATTCTGCGCGGGACGTCCTTCTGCTACGTCCCTTCGGCCCTCAATCCAGCGGACCTTC
CTTCCCGCGGCCTGCTGCCGGCTCTGCGGCCTCTTCCGCGTCTTCGCCTTCGCCCTCAGACGAGTCGGAT
CTCCCTTTGGGCCGCCTCCCCGCATCGATACCGAGCGCTAATAAAAGATCTTTATTTTCATTAGATCTGT
GTGTTGGTTTTTTGTGTCACGTGCGGACCGAGCGGCCGCAGGAACCCCTAGTGATGGAGTTGGCCACTCC
CTCTCTGCGCGCTCGCTCGCTCACTGAGGCCGGGCGACCAAAGGTCGCCCGACGCCCGGGCTTTGCCCGG
GCGGCCTCAGTGAGCGAGCGAGCGCGCAGCTGCCTGCAGGGGCGCCTGATGCGGTATTTTCTCCTTACGC
ATCTGTGCGGTATTTCACACCGCATA
[142 nt withheld, positions 3737-3878]
C
[141 nt withheld, positions 3880-4020]
CCTTTGACGTTGGAGTCCACGTTCTTT
[37 nt withheld, positions 4048-4084]
ACCCTATCTCGGGCTATTCTTTTGATTTATAAGGGATTTTGCCGATTTCGGCCTATTGGTTAAAAAATGA
GCTGATTTAACAAAAATTTAACGCGAATTTTAACAAAATATTAACGTTTACAATTTTATGGTGCACTCTC
AGTACAATCTGCTCTGATGCCGCATAGTTAAGCCAGCCCCGACACCCGCCAACACCCGCTGACGCGCCCT
GACGGGCTTGTCTGCTCCCGGCATCCGCTTACAGACAAGCTGTGACCGTCTCCGGGAGCTGCATGTGTCA
GAGGTTTTCACCGTCATCACCGAAACGCGCGAGACGAAAGGGCCTCGTGATACGCCTATTTTTATAGGTT
AATGTCATGATAATAATGGTTTCTTAGACGTCAGGTGGCACTTTTCGGGGAAATGTGCGCGGAACCCCTA
TTTGTTTATTTTTCTAAATACATTCAAATATGTATCCGCTCATGAGACAATAACCCTGATAAATGCTTCA
ATAATATTGAAAAAGGAAGAGTATGAGTATTCAACATTTCCGTGTCGCCCTTATTCCCTTTTTTGCGGCA
TTTTGCCTTCCTGTTTTTGCTCACCCAGAAACGCTGGTGAAAGTAAAAGATGCTGAAGATCAGTTGGGTG
CACGAGTGGGTTACATCGAACTGGATCTCAACAGCGGTAAGATCCTTGAGAGTTTTCGCCCCGAAGAACG
TTTTCCAATGATGAGCACTTTTAAAGTTCTGCTATGTGGCGCGGTATTATCCCGTATTGACGCCGGGCAA
GAGCAACTCGGTCGCCGCATACACTATTCTCAGAATGACTTGGTTGAGTACTCACCAGTCACAGAAAAGC
ATCTTACGGATGGCATGACAGTAAGAGAATTATGCAGTGCTGCCATAACCATGAGTGATAACACTGCGGC
CAACTTACTTCTGACAACGATCGGAGGACCGAAGGAGCTAACCGCTTTTTTGCACAACATGGGGGATCAT
GTAACTCGCCTTGATCGTTGGGAACCGGAGCTGAATGAAGCCATACCAAACGACGAGCGTGACACCACGA
TGCCTGTAGCAATGGCAACAACGTTGCGCAAACTATTAACTGGCGAACTACTTACTCTAGCTTCCCGGCA
ACAATTAATAGACTGGATGGAGGCGGATAAAGTTGCAGGACCACTTCTGCGCTCGGCCCTTCCGGCTGGC
TGGTTTATTGCTGATAAATCTGGAGCCGGTGAGCGTGGGTCTCGCGGTATCATTGCAGCACTGGGGCCAG
ATGGTAAGCCCTCCCGTATCGTAGTTATCTACACGACGGGGAGTCAGGCAACTATGGATGAACGAAATAG
ACAGATCGCTGAGATAGGTGCCTCACTGATTAAGCATTGGTAACTGTCAGACCAAGTTTACTCATATATA
CTTTAGATTGATTTAAAACTTCATTTTTAATTTAAAAGGATCTAGGTGAAGATCCTTTTTGATAATCTCA
TGACCAAAATCCCTTAACGTGAGTTTTCGTTCCACTGAGCGTCAGACCCCGTAGAAAAGATCAAAGGATC
TTCTTGAGATCCTTTTTTTCTGCGCGTAATCTGCTGCTTGCAAACAAAAAAACCACCGCTACCAGCGGTG
GTTTGTTTGCCGGATCAAGAGCTACCAACTCTTTTTCCGAAGGTAACTGGCTTCAGCAGAGCGCAGATAC
CAAATACTGTCCTTCTAGTGTAGCCGTAGTTAGGCCACCACTTCAAGAACTCTGTAGCACCGCCTACATA
CCTCGCTCTGCTAATCCTGTTACCAGTGGCTGCTGCCAGTGGCGATAAGTCGTGTCTTACCGGGTTGGAC
TCAAGACGATAGTTACCGGATAAGGCGCAGCGGTCGGGCTGAACGGGGGGTTCGTGCACACAGCCCAGCT
TGGAGCGAACGACCTACACCGAACTGAGATACCTACAGCGTGAGCTATGAGAAAGCGCCACGCTTCCCGA
AGGGAGAAAGGCGGACAGGTATCCGGTAAGCGGCAGGGTCGGAACAGGAGAGCGCACGAGGGAGCTTCCA
GGGGGAAACGCCTGGTATCTTTATAGTCCTGTCGGGTTTCGCCACCTCTGACTTGAGCGTCGATTTTTGT
GATGCTCGTCAGGGGGGCGGAGCCTATGGAAAAACGCCAGCAACGCGGCCTTTTTACGGTTCCTGGCCTT
TTGCTGGCCTTTTGCTCACATGT
Features (pLannotate 1.2.2; 20 found; start..end, strand, type, name):
      1..141     -  repeat_region  AAV2 ITR: inverted terminal repeat of adeno-associated virus serotype 2 inverted
    286..380     +  promoter       H1-2O2 promoter: doxycycline-inducible variant of the human H1 RNA promoter (Henriksen et al., 2007)
    403..478     +  misc_RNA       gRNA scaffold: guide RNA scaffold for the Streptococcus pyogenes CRISPR/Cas9 system
    512..815     +  enhancer       CMV enhancer: human cytomegalovirus immediate early enhancer
    888..905     -  promoter       CMV promoter (fragment): human cytomegalovirus (CMV) immediate early promoter
    968..1019    +  promoter       CMVd2 promoter: truncated human cytomegalovirus (CMV) immediate early promoter that yields moderately reduced expression relative to the full-length promoter
   1167..1787    +  CDS            tetR: TETR2_ECOLX - Experimental evidence at protein level: Swiss-Prot protein existence level 1. TetR is the repressor of the tetracycline resistance element; its N-terminal region forms a helix-turn-helix structure and binds DNA. Binding of tetracycline to TetR reduces the repressor affinity for the tetracycline resistance gene (tetA) promoter operator sites. From Escherichia coli.
   1860..2573    +  CDS            EGFP: EGFP is a basic (constitutively fluorescent) green fluorescent protein published in 1996, derived from Aequorea victoria. It is reported to be a rapidly-maturing weak dimer with moderate acid sensitivity.
   2565..2837    +  CDS            SYNE3 (fragment): SYNE3_HUMAN - Also known as C14orf139 From Homo sapiens (Human).
   2839..2865    +  misc_feature   MCS (fragment): pBluescript multiple cloning site
   2865..3453    +  misc_feature   WPRE: woodchuck hepatitis virus posttranscriptional regulatory element
   3470..3517    +  polyA_signal   poly(A) signal: synthetic polyadenylation signal
   3540..3680    +  repeat_region  AAV2 ITR: inverted terminal repeat of adeno-associated virus serotype 2 inverted
   3685..3736    -  misc_feature   bom (fragment): basis of mobility region from pBR322
   3755..4135    +  rep_origin     M13 ori (sequence partly withheld): M13 bacteriophage origin of replication; arrow indicates direction of (+) strand synthesis
   4211..4260    -  misc_feature   bom (fragment): basis of mobility region from pBR322
   4362..4397    -  CDS            rop (fragment): Rop protein, which maintains plasmids at low copy number; rop
   4492..4596    +  promoter       AmpR promoter: bla
   4597..5457    +  CDS            AmpR: β-lactamase; bla; confers resistance to ampicillin, carbenicillin, and related antibiotics
   5628..6216    +  rep_origin     ori: high-copy-number ColE1/pMB1/pBR322/pUC origin of replication
