[The description below was written by a language model from this plasmid's Addgene catalogue record and pLannotate feature annotations shown in this document.]
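Description:
pJEP12-AAV-H1/TO-L-sgRNA(Empty)-CMV-TetR-P2A-eGFP-KASH-pA is a 6,277 nt AAV transfer plasmid for mammalian CRISPR work, designed to deliver a doxycycline-controlled guide RNA cassette. The payload sits between two AAV2 inverted terminal repeats, which allow it to be packaged into recombinant AAV particles. The bacterial portion carries a high-copy ColE1/pUC-type origin, an M13 phage origin and an ampicillin resistance gene. It is propagated in a recombination-deficient strain (NEB Stable), a common choice for keeping ITRs intact.

Two expression units lie between the ITRs. The first is a full-length H1/TO promoter, a human H1 Pol III promoter modified with tet operator sites, placed upstream of an SpCas9-compatible guide RNA scaffold. No spacer is present; a targeting sequence is cloned in through SapI sites. The second unit uses CMV enhancer/promoter elements to drive a TetR-P2A-eGFP-KASH open reading frame, followed by a WPRE, which boosts transcript expression, and a synthetic polyadenylation signal. The P2A peptide separates TetR from eGFP-KASH. The KASH domain, annotated in the feature table as a SYNE3 fragment, anchors the fluorescent protein to the nuclear envelope, marking the nuclei of transduced cells.

TetR binds the operators in the H1/TO promoter and blocks guide transcription. Doxycycline releases the repressor, allowing the sgRNA to be made. The plasmid encodes no Cas9, so SpCas9 must be provided separately. According to the record, the system is intended for virus-mediated inducible genome editing in vitro and in vivo.
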