Addgene plasmid #82704: pJEP12-AAV-H1/TO-L-sgRNA(Empty)-CMV-TetR-P2A-eGFP-KASH-pA
Purpose: AAV backbone with a full length H1/TO promoter driving expression of a sgRNA. The gRNA can be inserted via Sapl sites. TracrRNA compatible with SpCas9. gRNA transcription is doxycycline dependent.
Depositing lab: Jonathan Ploski. Depositing organization: University of Texas at Dallas. Publication: The Development of a Viral Mediated CRISPR/Cas9 System with Doxycycline Dependent gRNA Expression for Inducible In vitro and In vivo Genome Editing. de Solis CA, Ho A, Holehonnur R, Ploski JE. Front Mol Neurosci. 2016 Aug 18;9:70. doi: 10.3389/fnmol.2016.00070. eCollection 2016. PubMed 27587996.
Backbone
  Vector backbone: AAV
  Vector type: Mammalian Expression, AAV, CRISPR
Growth in bacteria
  Bacterial resistance: Ampicillin, 100 μg/mL
  Growth temperature: 37°C
  Growth strain: NEB Stable
  Copy number: Unknown
Gene/Insert
  Gene/Insert name: H1/TO-L Empty gRNA Expression Cassette
  gRNA/shRNA sequence: empty
  Tag / fusion protein: CMV promoter driving expression of TetR-P2A-GFP-KASH fusion protein.
Terms and licenses: Academic/Nonprofit Terms; Industry Terms: Not Available to Industry
How to cite: pJEP12-AAV-H1/TO-L-sgRNA(Empty)-CMV-TetR-P2A-eGFP-KASH-pA was a gift from Jonathan Ploski (Addgene plasmid # 82704 ; http://n2t.net/addgene:82704 ; RRID:Addgene_82704)
