>Addgene plasmid #82704 | pJEP12-AAV-H1/TO-L-sgRNA(Empty)-CMV-TetR-P2A-eGFP-KASH-pA | addgene partial sequence | sequence record 163800 | CAGenhancer-F 5'-GGGCGTACTTGGCATATGAT-3'
GCCAAGTGGGCAGTTTACCGTAAATACTCCACCCATTGACGTCAATGGAAAGTCCCTATTGGCGTTACTA
TGGGAACATACGTCATTATTGACGTCAATGGGCGGGGGTCGTTGGGCGGTCAGCCAGGCGGGCCATTTAC
CGTAAGTTATGTAACGGACTCTAGAACTAGTCCATGGACCGGTAAAAAAGCACCGACTCGGTGCCACTTT
TTCAAGTTGATAACGGACTAGCCTTATTTTAACTTGCTATTTCTAGCTCTAAAACAGAAGAGCTCGCTCT
TCCGGTGTCTCTATCACTGATAGGGAACTTATAAGTCTCTATCACTGATAGGGATTTCACGTTTATGGTG
ATTTCCCAGAACACATAGCGACATGCAAATATTGCAGGGCGCCACTCCCCTGTCCCTCACAGCCATCTTC
CTGCCAGGGCGCACGCGCGCTGGGTGTTCCCGCCTAGTGACACTGGGCCCGCGATTCCTTGGAGCGGGTT
GATGACGTCAGCGTTCGAATTCACGCGTGCGGCCGCAGGAACCCCTAGTGATGGAGTTGGCCACTCCCTC
TCTGCGCGCTCG
