>Addgene plasmid #82704 | pJEP12-AAV-H1/TO-L-sgRNA(Empty)-CMV-TetR-P2A-eGFP-KASH-pA | addgene partial sequence | sequence record 163802 | TetR-F1 5'-TTGATCACCAAGGTGCAGAG-3'
GGCCTTGAATTGATCATATGCGGATTAGAAAAACAACTTAAATGTGAAAGTGGGTCCGCGGCTAGCGGCA
GTGGAGAGGGCAGAGGAAGTCTGCTAACATGCGGTGACGTCGAGGAGAATCCTGGCCCAGTGAGCAAGGG
CGAGGAGCTGTTCACCGGGGTGGTACCCATCCTGGTCGAGCTGGACGGCGACGTAAACGGCCACAAGTTC
AGCGTGTCCGGCGAGGGCGAGGGCGATGCCACCTACGGCAAGCTGACCCTGAAGTTCATCTGCACCACCG
GCAAGCTGCCCGTGCCCTGGCCCACCCTCGTGACCACCCTGACCTACGGCGTGCAGTGCTTCAGCCGCTA
CCCCGACCACATGAAGCAGCACGACTTCTTCAAGTCCGCCATGCCCGAAGGCTACGTCCAGGAGCGCACC
ATCTTCTTCAAGGACGACGGCAACTACAAGACCCGCGCCGAGGTGAAGTTCGAGGGCGACACCCTGGTGA
ACCGCATCGAGCTGAAGGGCATCGACTTCAAGGAGGACGGCAACATCCTGGGGCACAAGCTGGAGTACAA
CTACAACAGCCACAACGTCTATATCATGGCCGACAAGCAGAAGAACGGCATCAAGGTGAACTTCAAGATC
CGCCACAACATCGAGGACGGCAGCGTGCAGCTCGCCGACCACTACCAGCAGAACACCCCCATCGGCGACG
GCCCCGTGCTGCTGCCCGACAACCACTACCTGAGCACCCAGTCCGCCCTGAGCAAAGACCCCAACGAGAA
GCGCGATCACATGGTCCTGCTGGAGTTCGTGACCGCCGCCGGGATCACTCTCGGCATGGACGAGCTGTAC
AAGTCCGGACTCAGATCTCGAGAGGAGGAGGAGGAGACAGACAGCAGGATGCCCCACCTCGACAGCCCCG
GCAGCTCCCAGCCGAGACGCTCCTTCCTCTCAAGGGTGATCAGGGCAGCGCTACCGTTGCAGCTGCTTCT
GCTGCTGCTGCTGCTCCTGGCCTGCCTGCTACCTGCCTCTGAAGATGACTACAGCTGCACCCAGGC
